>Addgene plasmid #188129 | pMXS-IRES-BLAST flag-CAD G-Loop2 | addgene full sequence | sequence record 377006 | Addgene NGS Result
CCCCCTAACGTTACTGGCCGAAGCCGCTTGGAATAAGGCCGGTGTGCGTTTGTCTATATGTTATTTTCCA
CCATATTGCCGTCTTTTGGCAATGTGAGGGCCCGGAAACCTGGCCCTGTCTTCTTGACGAGCATTCCTAG
GGGTCTTTCCCCTCTCGCCAAAGGAATGCAAGGTCTGTTGAATGTCGTGAAGGAAGCAGTTCCTCTGGAA
GCTTCTTGAAGACAAACAACGTCTGTAGCGACCCTTTGCAGGCAGCGGAACCCCCCACCTGGCGACAGGT
GCCTCTGCGGCCAAAAGCCACGTGTATAAGATACACCTGCAAAGGCGGCACAACCCCAGTGCCACGTTGT
GAGTTGGATAGTTGTGGAAAGAGTCAAATGGCTCTCCTCAAGCGTATTCAACAAGGGGCTGAAGGATGCC
CAGAAGGTACCCCATTGTATGGGATCTGATCTGGGGCCTCGGTGCACATGCTTTACATGTGTTTAGTCGA
GGTTAAAAAAACGTCTAGGCCCCCCGAACCACGGGGACGTGGTTTTCCTTTGAAAAACACGATGATAATA
TGGCCACAACCATGGTTCCTTTGTCTCAAGAAGAATCCACCCTCATTGAAAGAGCAACGGCTACAATCAA
CAGCATCCCCATCTCTGAAGACTACAGCGTCGCCAGCGCAGCTCTCTCTAGCGACGGCCGCATCTTCACT
GGTGTCAATGTATATCATTTTACTGGGGGACCTTGTGCAGAACTCGTGGTGCTGGGCACTGCTGCTGCTG
CGGCAGCTGGCAACCTGACTTGTATCGTCGCGATCGGAAATGAGAACAGGGGCATCTTGAGCCCCTGCGG
ACGGTGCCGACAGGTGCTTCTCGATCTGCATCCTGGGATCAAAGCCATAGTGAAGGACAGTGATGGACAG
CCGACGGCAGTTGGGATTCGTGAATTGCTGCCCTCTGGTTATGTGTGGGAGGGCTAAGTCGACGATAAAA
TAAAAGATTTTATTTAGTCTCCAGAAAAAGGGGGGAATGAAAGACCCCACCTGTAGGTTTGGCAAGCTAG
CTTAAGTAACGCCATTTTGCAAGGCATGGAAAAATACATAACTGAGAATAGAGAAGTTCAGATCAAGGTC
AGGAACAGATGGAACAGCTGAATATGGGCCAAACAGGATATCTGTGGTAAGCAGTTCCTGCCCCGGCTCA
GGGCCAAGAACAGATGGAACAGCTGAATATGGGCCAAACAGGATATCTGTGGTAAGCAGTTCCTGCCCCG
GCTCAGGGCCAAGAACAGATGGTCCCCAGATGCGGTCCAGCCCTCAGCAGTTTCTAGAGAACCATCAGAT
GTTTCCAGGGTGCCCCAAGGACCTGAAATGACCCTGTGCCTTATTTGAACTAACCAATCAGTTCGCTTCT
CGCTTCTGTTCGCGCGCTTCTGCTCCCCGAGCTCAATAAAAGAGCCCACAACCCCTCACTCGGGGCGCCA
GTCCTCCGATTGACTGAGTCGCCCGGGTACCCGTGTATCCAATAAACCCTCTTGCAGTTGCATCCGACTT
GTGGTCTCGCTGTTCCTTGGGAGGGTCTCCTCTGAGTGATTGACTACCCGTCAGCGGGGGTCTTTCACAT
GCAGCATGTATCAAAATTAATTTGGTTTTTTTTCTTAAGTATTTACATTAAATGGCCATAGTTGCATTAA
TGAATCGGCCAACGCGCGGGGAGAGGCGGTTTGCGTATTGGGCGCTCTTCCGCTTCCTCGCTCACTGACT
CGCTGCGCTCGGTCGTTCGGCTGCGGCGAGCGGTATCAGCTCACTCAAAGGCGGTAATACGGTTATCCAC
AGAATCAGGGGATAACGCAGGAAAGAACATGTGAGCAAAAGGCCAGCAAAAGGCCAGGAACCGTAAAAAG
GCCGCGTTGCTGGCGTTTTTCCATAGGCTCCGCCCCCCTGACGAGCATCACAAAAATCGACGCTCAAGTC
AGAGGTGGCGAAACCCGACAGGACTATAAAGATACCAGGCGTTTCCCCCTGGAAGCTCCCTCGTGCGCTC
TCCTGTTCCGACCCTGCCGCTTACCGGATACCTGTCCGCCTTTCTCCCTTCGGGAAGCGTGGCGCTTTCT
CATAGCTCACGCTGTAGGTATCTCAGTTCGGTGTAGGTCGTTCGCTCCAAGCTGGGCTGTGTGCACGAAC
CCCCCGTTCAGCCCGACCGCTGCGCCTTATCCGGTAACTATCGTCTTGAGTCCAACCCGGTAAGACACGA
CTTATCGCCACTGGCAGCAGCCACTGGTAACAGGATTAGCAGAGCGAGGTATGTAGGCGGTGCTACAGAG
TTCTTGAAGTGGTGGCCTAACTACGGCTACACTAGAAGAACAGTATTTGGTATCTGCGCTCTGCTGAAGC
CAGTTACCTTCGGAAAAAGAGTTGGTAGCTCTTGATCCGGCAAACAAACCACCGCTGGTAGCGGTGGTTT
TTTTGTTTGCAAGCAGCAGATTACGCGCAGAAAAAAAGGATCTCAAGAAGATCCTTTGATCTTTTCTACG
GGGTCTGACGCTCAGTGGAACGAAAACTCACGTTAAGGGATTTTGGTCATGAGATTATCAAAAAGGATCT
TCACCTAGATCCTTTTGCGGCCGGCCGCAAATCAATCTAAAGTATATATGAGTAAACTTGGTCTGACAGT
TACCAATGCTTAATCAGTGAGGCACCTATCTCAGCGATCTGTCTATTTCGTTCATCCATAGTTGCCTGAC
TCCCCGTCGTGTAGATAACTACGATACGGGAGGGCTTACCATCTGGCCCCAGTGCTGCAATGATACCGCG
AGACCCACGCTCACCGGCTCCAGATTTATCAGCAATAAACCAGCCAGCCGGAAGGGCCGAGCGCAGAAGT
GGTCCTGCAACTTTATCCGCCTCCATCCAGTCTATTAATTGTTGCCGGGAAGCTAGAGTAAGTAGTTCGC
CAGTTAATAGTTTGCGCAACGTTGTTGCCATTGCTACAGGCATCGTGGTGTCACGCTCGTCGTTTGGTAT
GGCTTCATTCAGCTCCGGTTCCCAACGATCAAGGCGAGTTACATGATCCCCCATGTTGTGCAAAAAAGCG
GTTAGCTCCTTCGGTCCTCCGATCGTTGTCAGAAGTAAGTTGGCCGCAGTGTTATCACTCATGGTTATGG
CAGCACTGCATAATTCTCTTACTGTCATGCCATCCGTAAGATGCTTTTCTGTGACTGGTGAGTACTCAAC
CAAGTCATTCTGAGAATAGTGTATGCGGCGACCGAGTTGCTCTTGCCCGGCGTCAATACGGGATAATACC
GCGCCACATAGCAGAACTTTAAAAGTGCTCATCATTGGAAAACGTTCTTCGGGGCGAAAACTCTCAAGGA
TCTTACCGCTGTTGAGATCCAGTTCGATGTAACCCACTCGTGCACCCAACTGATCTTCAGCATCTTTTAC
TTTCACCAGCGTTTCTGGGTGAGCAAAAACAGGAAGGCAAAATGCCGCAAAAAAGGGAATAAGGGCGACA
CGGAAATGTTGAATACTCATACTCTTCCTTTTTCAATATTATTGAAGCATTTATCAGGGTTATTGTCTCA
TGAGCGGATACATATTTGAATGTATTTAGAAAAATAAACAAATAGGGGTTCCGCGCACATTTCCCCGAAA
AGTGCCACCTGCATAATGAAAGACCCCACCTGTAGGTTTGGCAAGCTAGCTTAAGTAACGCCATTTTGCA
AGGCATGGAAAAATACATAACTGAGAATAGAAAAGTTCAGATCAAGGTCAGGAACAGATGGAACAGCTGA
ATATGGGCCAAACAGGATATCTGTGGTAAGCAGTTCCTGCCCCGGCTCAGGGCCAAGAACAGATGGAACA
GCTGAATATGGGCCAAACAGGATATCTGTGGTAAGCAGTTCCTGCCCCGGCTCAGGGCCAAGAACAGATG
GTCCCCAGATGCGGTCCAGCCCTCAGCAGTTTCTAGAGAACCATCAGATGTTTCCAGGGTGCCCCAAGGA
CCTGAAATGACCCTGTGCCTTATTTGAACTAACCAATCAGTTCGCTTCTCGCTTCTGTTCGCGCGCTTCT
GCTCCCCGAGCTCAATAAAAGAGCCCACAACCCCTCACTCGGCGCGCCAGTCCTCCGATTGACTGAGTCG
CCCGGGTACCCGTGTATCCAATAAACCCTCTTGCAGTTGCATCCGACTTGTGGTCTCGCTGTTCCTTGGG
AGGGTCTCCTCTGAGTGATTGACTACCCGTCAGCGGGGGTCTTTCATTTGGGGGCTCGTCCGGGATCGGG
AGACCCCTGCCCAGGGACCACCGACCCACCACCGGGAGGTAAGCTGGCCAGCAACTTATCTGTGTCTGTC
CGATTGTCTAGTGTCTATGACTGATTTTATGCGCCTGCGTCGGTACTAGTTAGCTAACTAGCTCTGTATC
TGGCGGACCCGTGGTGGAACTGACGAGTTCGGAACACCCGGCCGCAACCCTGGGAGACGTCCCAGGGACT
TCGGGGGCCGTTTTTGTGGCCCGACCTGAGTCCAAAAATCCCGATCGTTTTGGACTCTTTGGTGCACCCC
CCTAATAGGAGGGATATGTGGTTCTGGTAGGAGACGAGAACCTAAAACAGTTCCCGCCTCCGTCTGAATT
TTTGCTTTCGGTTTGGGACCGAAGCCGCGCCGCGCGTCTTGTCTGCTGCAGCATCGTTCTGTGTTGTCTC
TGTCTGACTGTGTTTCTGTATTTGTCTGAAAATTAGGGCCAGACTGTTACCACTCCCTTAAGTTTGACCT
TAGGTCACTGGAAAGATGTCGAGCGGATCGCTCACAACCAGTCGGTAGATGTCAAGAAGAGACGTTGGGT
TACCTTCTGCTCTGCAGAATGGCCAACCTTTAACGTCGGATGGCCGCGAGACGGCACCTTTAACCGAGAC
CTCATCACCCAGGTTAAGATCAAGGTCTTTTCACCTGGCCCGCATGGACACCCAGACCAGGTCCCCTACA
TCGTGACCTGGGAAGCCTTGGCTTTTGACCCCCCTCCCTGGGTCAAGCCCTTTGTACACCCTAAGCCTCC
GCCTCCTCTTCCTCCATCCGCCCCGTCTCTCCCCCTTGAACCTCCTCGTTCGACCCCGCCTCGATCCTCC
CTTTATCCAGCCCTCACTCCTTCTCTAGGCGCCCCCATATGGCCATATGAGATCTTATATGGGGCACCCC
CGCCCCTTGTAAACTTCCCTGACCCTGACATGACAAGAGTTACTAACAGCCCCTCTCTCCAAGCTCACTT
ACAGGCTCTCTACTTAGTCCAGCACGAAGTCTGGAGACCTCTGGCGGCAGCCTACCAAGAACAACTGGAC
CGACCGGTGGTACCTCACCCTTACCGAGTCGGCGACACAGTGTGGGTCCGCCGACACCAGACTAAGAACC
TAGAACCTCGCTGGAAAGGACCTTACACAGTCCTGCTGACCACCCCCACCGCCCTCAAAGTAGACGGCAT
CGCAGCTTGGATACACGCCGCCCACGTGAAGGCTGCCGACCCCGGGGGTGGACCATCCTCTAGACTGCCG
GATCTAGCTAGTTAATTAAGGATCCATGGCGGCCCTAGTGTTGGAGGACGGGTCGGTCCTGCGGGGCCAG
CCCTTTGGGGCCGCCGTGTCGACTGCCGGGGAAGTGGTGTTTCAAACCGGCATGGTCGGCTACCCCGAGG
CCCTCACTGATCCCTCCTACAAGGCACAGATCTTAGTGCTCACCTATCCTCTGATCGGCAACTATGGCAT
CCCCCCAGATGAAATGGATGAGTTCGGTCTCTGCAAGTGGTTTGAATCCTCGGGCATCCACGTAGCAGCA
CTGGTAGTGGGAGAGTGCTGTCCTACTCCCAGCCACTGGAGTGCCACCCGCACCCTGCATGAGTGGCTGC
AGCAGCATGGCATCCCTGGCTTGCAAGGAGTAGACACTCGGGAGCTGACCAAGAAGTTGCGGGAACAGGG
GTCTCTGCTGGGGAAGCTGGTCCAGAATGGAACAGAACCTTCAAGTCTGCCATTCTTGGACCCCAATGCC
CGCCCCCTGGTACCAGAGGTCTCCATTAAGACTCCACGGGTATTCAATACAGGGGGTGCCCCTCGGATCC
TTGCTTTGGACTGTGGCCTCAAGTATAATCAGATCCGATGCCTCTGCCAGCGTGGGGCTGAGGTCACTGT
GGTACCCTGGGACCATGCACTAGACAGCCAAGAGTATGAGGGTCTCTTCTTAAGTAATGGGCCTGGTGAC
CCTGCCTCCTATCCCAGTGTCGTATCCACACTGAGCCGTGTTTTATCTGAGCCTAATCCCCGACCTGTCT
TTGGGATCTGCCTGGGACACCAGCTATTGGCCTTAGCCATTGGGGCCAAGACTTACAAGATGAGATATGG
GAACCGAGGCCATAACCAGCCCTGCTTGTTGGTGGGCTCTGGGCGCTGCTTTCTGACATCCCAGAACCAT
GGGTTTGCTGTGGAGACAGACTCACTGCCAGCAGACTGGGCTCCTCTCTTCACCAACGCCAATGATGGTT
CCAATGAAGGCATTGTGCACAACAGCTTGCCTTTCTTCAGTGTCCAGTTTCACCCAGAGCACCAAGCTGG
CCCTTCAGATATGGAACTGCTTTTCGATATCTTTCTGGAAACTGTGAAAGAGGCCACAGCTGGGAACCCT
GGGGGCCAGACAGTTAGAGAGCGGCTGACTGAGCGCCTCTGTCCCCCTGGGATTCCCACTCCCGGCTCTG
GACTTCCACCACCACGAAAGGTTCTGATCCTGGGCTCAGGGGGCCTCTCCATTGGCCAAGCTGGAGAATT
TGACTACTCGGGCTCTCAGGCAATTAAGGCCCTGAAGGAGGAAAACATCCAGACGTTGCTGATCAACCCC
AATATTGCCACAGTGCAGACCTCCCAGGGGCTGGCCGACAAGGTCTATTTTCTTCCCATAACACCTCATT
ATGTAACCCAGGTGATACGTAATGAACGCCCCGATGGTGTGTTACTGACTTTTGGGGGCCAGACTGCTCT
GAACTGTGGTGTGGAGCTGACCAAGGCCGGGGTGCTGGCTCGGTATGGGGTCCGGGTCCTGGGCACACCA
GTGGAGACCATTGAGCTGACCGAGGATCGACGGGCCTTTGCTGCCAGAATGGCAGAGATCGGAGAGCATG
TGGCCCCGAGCGAGGCAGCAAATTCTCTTGAACAGGCCCAGGCAGCCGCTGAACGGCTGGGGTACCCTGT
GCTAGTGCGTGCAGCCTTTGCCCTGGGTGGCCTGGGCTCTGGCTTTGCCTCTAACAGGGAGGAGCTCTCT
GCTCTCGTGGCCCCAGCTTTTGCCCATACCAGCCAAGTGCTAGTAGACAAGTCTCTGAAGGGATGGAAGG
AGATTGAGTACGAGGTGGTGAGAGACGCCTATGGCAACTGTGTCACGGTGTGTAACATGGAGAACTTGGA
CCCACTGGGCATCCACACTGGTGAGTCCATAGTGGTGGCCCCTAGCCAGACACTGAATGACAGGGAGTAT
CAGCTCCTGAGGCAGACAGCTATCAAGGTGACCCAGCACCTGGGAATTGTTGGGGAGTGCAATGTGCAGT
ATGCCTTGAACCCTGAGTCTGAGCAGTATTACATCATTGAAGTGAATGCCAGGCTCTCTCGCAGCTCTGC
CCTGGCCAGTAAGGCCACAGGTTATCCACTGGCTTATGTGGCAGCCAAGCTAGCATTGGGCATCCCTTTG
CCTGAGCTCAGGAACTCTGTGACAGGGGGTACAGCAGCCTTTGAACCCAGCGTGGATTATTGTGTGGTGA
AGATTCCTCGATGGGACCTTAGCAAGTTCCTGCGAGTCAGCACAAAGATTGGGAGCTGCATGAAGAGCGT
TGGTGAAGTCATGGGCATTGGGCGTTCATTTGAGGAGGCCTTCCAGAAGGCCCTGCGCATGGTGGATGAG
AACTGTGTGGGCTTTGATCACACAGTGAAACCAGTCAGCGATATGGAGTTGGAGACTCCAACAGATAAGC
GGATTTTTGTGGTGGCAGCTGCTTTGTGGGCTGGTTATTCAGTGGACCGCCTGTATGAGCTCACACGCAT
CGACCGCTGGTTCCTGCACCGAATGAAGCGTATCATCGCACATGCCCAGCTGCTAGAACAACACCGTGGA
CAGCCTTTGCCGCCAGACCTGCTGCAACAGGCCAAGTGTCTTGGCTTCTCAGACAAACAGATTGCCCTTG
CAGTTCTGAGCACAGAGCTGGCTGTTCGCAAGCTGCGTCAGGAACTGGGGATCTGTCCAGCAGTGAAACA
GATTGACACAGTTGCAGCTGAGTGGCCAGCCCAGACAAATTACCTATACCTAACGTATTGGGGCACCACC
CATGACCTCACCTTTCGAACACCTCATGTCCTAGTCCTTGGCTCTGGCGTCTACCGTATTGGCTCTAGCG
TTGAATTTGACTGGTGTGCTGTAGGCTGCATCCAGCAGCTCCGAAAGATGGGATATAAGACCATCATGGT
GAACTATAACCCAGAGACAGTCAGCACCGACTATGACATGTGTGATCGACTCTACTTTGATGAGATCTCT
TTTGAGGTGGTGATGGACATCTATGAGCTCGAGAACCCTGAAGGTGTGATCCTATCCATGGGTGGACAGC
TGCCCAACAACATGGCCATGGCGTTGCATCGGCAGCAGTGCCGGGTGCTGGGCACCTCCCCTGAAGCCAT
TGACTCGGCTGAGAACCGTTTCAAGTTTTCCCGGCTCCTTGACACCATTGGTATCAGCCAGCCTCAGTGG
AGGGAGCTCAGTGACCTCGAGTCTGCTCGCCAATTCTGCCAGACCGTGGGGTACCCCTGTGTGGTGCGCC
CCTCCTATGTGCTGAGCGGTGCTGCTATGAATGTGGCCTACACGGATGGAGACCTGGAGCGCTTCCTGAG
CAGCGCAGCAGCCGTCTCCAAAGAGCATCCCGTGGTCATCTCCAAGTTCATCCAGGAGGCTAAGGAGATT
GACGTGGATGCCGTGGCCTCTGATGGTGTGGTGGCAGCCATCGCCATCTCTGAGCATGTGGAGAATGCAG
GTGTGCATTCAGGTGATGCGACGCTGGTGACCCCCCCACAAGATATCACTGCCAAAACCCTGGAGCGGAT
CAAAGCCATTGTGCATGCTGTGGGCCAGGAGCTACAGGTCACAGGACCCTTCAATCTGCAGCTCATTGCC
AAGGATGACCAGCTGAAAGTTATTGAATGCAACGTACGTGTCTCTCGCTCCTTCCCCTTCGTTTCCAAGA
CACTGGGTGTGGACCTAGTAGCCTTGGCCACGCGGGTCATCATGGGGGAAGAAGTGGAACCTGTGGGGCT
AATGACTGGTTCTGGAGTTGTGGGAGTAAAGGTGCCTCAGTTCTCCTTCTCCCGCTTGGCGGGTGCTGAC
GTGGTGTTGGGTGTGGAAATGACCAGTACTGGGGAGGTGGCCGGCTTTGGGGAGAGCCGCTGTGAGGCAT
ACCTCAAGGCCATGCTAAGCACTGGCTTTAAGATCCCCAAGAAGAATATCCTGCTGACCATTGGCAGCTA
TAAGAACAAAAGCGAGCTGCTCCCAACTGTGCGGCTACTGGAGAGCCTGGGCTACAGCCTCTATGCCAGT
CTCGGCACAGCTGACTTCTACACTGAGCATGGCGTCAAGGTAACAGCTGTGGACTGGCACTTTGAGGAGG
CTGTGGATGGTGAGTGCCCACCACAGCGGAGCATCCTGGAGCAGCTAGCTGAGAAAAACTTTGAGCTGGT
GATTAACCTGTCAATGGGTGGGGGAGGAGGAGGTGGAGGTGGTGGCTTTGTCACCAAGGGCTACCGCACC
CGACGCTTGGCCGCTGACTTCTCCGTGCCCCTAATCATCGATATCAAGTGCACCAAACTCTTTGTGGAGG
CCCTAGGCCAGATCGGGCCAGCCCCTCCTTTGAAGGTGCATGTTGACTGTATGACCTCCCAAAAGCTTGT
GCGACTGCCGGGATTGATTGATGTCCATGTGCACCTGCGGGAACCAGGTGGGACACATAAGGAGGACTTT
GCTTCAGGCACAGCCGCTGCCCTGGCTGGGGGTATCACCATGGTGTGTGCCATGCCTAATACCCGGCCCC
CCATCATTGACGCCCCTGCTCTGGCCCTGGCCCAGAAGCTGGCAGAGGCTGGCGCCCGGTGCGACTTTGC
GCTATTCCTTGGGGCCTCGTCTGAAAATGCAGGAACCTTGGGCACCGTGGCCGGGTCTGCAGCCGGGCTG
AAGCTTTACCTCAATGAGACCTTCTCTGAGCTGCGGCTGGACAGCGTGGTCCAGTGGATGGAGCATTTCG
AGACATGGCCCTCCCACCTCCCCATTGTGGCTCACGCGGAGCAGCAAACCGTGGCTGCTGTCCTCATGGT
GGCTCAGCTCACTCAGCGCTCAGTGCACATATGTCACGTGGCACGGAAGGAGGAGATCCTGCTAATTAAA
GCTGCAAAGGCACGGGGCTTGCCAGTGACCTGCGAGGTGGCTCCCCACCACCTGTTCCTAAGCCATGATG
ACCTGGAGCGCCTGGGGCCTGGGAAGGGGGAGGTCCGGCCTGAGCTTGGCTCCCGCCAGGATGTGGAAGC
CCTGTGGGAGAACATGGCTGTCATCGACTGCTTTGCCTCAGACCATGCTCCCCATACCTTGGAGGAGAAG
TGTGGGTCCAGGCCCCCACCTGGGTTCCCAGGGTTAGAGACCATGCTGCCACTACTCCTGACGGCTGTAA
GCGAGGGCCGGCTCAGCCTGGACGACCTGCTGCAGCGATTGCACCACAATCCTCGGCGCATCTTTCACCT
GCCTCCGCAGGAGGACACCTATGTGGAGGTGGATCTGGAGCATGAGTGGACAATTCCCAGCCACATGCCC
TTCTCCAAGGCCCACTGGACACCTTTTGAAGGGCAGAAAGTGAAGGGCACCGTCCGCCGTGTGGTCCTGC
GAGGGGAGGTTGCCTATATCGATGGGCAGGTTCTGGTACCCCCGGGCTATGGACAGGATGTACGGAAGTG
GCCACAGGGGGCTGTTCCTCAGCTCCCACCCTCAGCCCCTGCCACTAGTGAGATGACCACGACACCTGAA
AGACCCCGCCGTGGCATCCCAGGGCTTCCTGATGGCCGCTTCCATCTGCCGCCCCGAATCCATCGAGCCT
CCGACCCAGGTTTGCCAGCTGAGGAGCCAAAGGAGAAGTCCTCTCGGAAGGTAGCCGAGCCAGAGCTGAT
GGGAACCCCTGATGGCACCTGCTACCCTCCACCACCAGTACCGAGACAGGCATCTCCCCAGAACCTGGGG
ACCCCTGGCTTGCTGCACCCCCAGACCTCACCCCTGCTGCACTCATTAGTGGGCCAACATATCCTGTCCG
TCCAGCAGTTCACCAAGGATCAGATGTCTCACCTGTTCAATGTGGCACACACACTGCGTATGATGGTGCA
GAAGGAGCGGAGCCTCGACATCCTGAAGGGGAAGGTCATGGCCTCCATGTTCTATGAAGTGAGCACACGG
ACCAGCAGCTCCTTTGCAGCAGCCATGGCCCGGCTGGGAGGTGCTGTGCTCAGCTTCTCGGAAGCCACAT
CGTCCGTCCAGAAGGGCGAATCCCTGGCTGACTCCGTGCAGACCATGAGCTGCTATGCCGACGTCGTCGT
GCTCCGGCACCCCCAGCCTGGAGCAGTGGAGCTGGCCGCCAAGCACTGCCGGAGGCCAGTGATCAATGCT
GGGGATGGGGTCGGAGAGCACCCCACCCAGGCCCTGCTGGACATCTTCACCATCCGTGAGGAGCTGGGAA
CTGTCAATGGCATGACGATCACGATGGTGGGTGACCTGAAGCACGGACGCACAGTACATTCCCTGGCCTG
CCTGCTCACCCAGTATCGTGTCAGCCTGCGCTACGTGGCACCTCCCAGCCTGCGCATGCCACCCACTGTG
CGGGCCTTCGTGGCCTCCCGCGGCACCAAGCAGGAGGAATTCGAGAGCATTGAGGAGGCGCTGCCTGACA
CTGATGTGCTCTACATGACTCGAATCCAGAAGGAACGATTTGGCTCTACCCAGGAGTACGAAGCTTGCTT
TGGTCAGTTCATCCTCACTCCCCACATCATGACCCGGGCCAAGAAGAAGATGGTGGTGATGCACCCGATG
CCCCGTGTCAACGAGATAAGCGTGGAAGTGGACTCGGATCCCCGCGCAGCCTACTTCCGCCAGGCTGAGA
ACGGCATGTACATCCGCATGGCTCTGTTAGCCACCGTGCTGGGCCGTTTCGACTACAAAGACGATGACGA
CAAGTAGGAATTCCTGCAGGCCTCGAGGGCCGGCGCGCCGCGGCCGCTACGTAAATTCCGCCCCCCCCCC
CCCTCTCCCTCCCCC
Features (pLannotate 1.2.2; 14 found; start..end, strand, type, name):
     96..558     +  misc_feature   IRES: internal ribosome entry site (IRES) of the encephalomyocarditis virus (EMCV)
    578..967     +  CDS            BSD: blasticidin S deaminase; Aspergillus terreus BSD; confers resistance to blasticidin
   1016..1137    +  LTR            3' LTR (ΔU3) (fragment): self-inactivating 3' long terminal repeat (LTR) from Moloney murine leukemia virus
   1138..1607    +  LTR            LTR: long terminal repeat from Moloney murine leukemia virus
   1673..1725    -  CDS            lacI (fragment): lac repressor; lacI; The lac repressor binds to the lac operator to inhibit transcription in E. coli. This inhibition can be relieved by adding lactose or isopropyl-β-D-thiogalactopyranoside (IPTG).
   1908..2496    -  rep_origin     ori: high-copy-number ColE1/pMB1/pBR322/pUC origin of replication
   2660..3520    -  CDS            AmpR: β-lactamase; bla; confers resistance to ampicillin, carbenicillin, and related antibiotics
   3521..3625    -  promoter       AmpR promoter: bla
   3655..4248    +  LTR            LTR: long terminal repeat from Moloney murine leukemia virus
   4311..4510    +  misc_feature   MMLV Ψ: packaging signal of Moloney murine leukemia virus (MMLV)
   4562..4650    +  misc_feature   MESV Ψ (fragment): packaging signal of murine embryonic stem cell virus
   4727..5143    +  CDS            gag (truncated): truncated Moloney murine leukemia virus (MMLV) gag gene lacking the start codon
   5153..5527    +  misc_feature   pol region: Moloney murine leukemia virus (MMLV) pol region containing the splice acceptor site
   5556..12230   +  CDS            CAD: PYR1_HUMAN - Experimental evidence at protein level: Swiss-Prot protein existence level 1. This protein is a 'fusion' protein encoding four enzymatic activities of the pyrimidine pathway (GATase, CPSase, ATCase and DHOase). From Homo sapiens (Human).
