[The description below was written by a language model from this plasmid's Addgene catalogue record and pLannotate feature annotations shown in this document.]
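Description:
pMXS-IRES-BLAST flag-CAD G-Loop2 is a Moloney murine leukemia virus-based retroviral expression plasmid, about 12.3 kb in total, that delivers a mutant form of human CAD into mammalian cells. It is maintained in E. coli through a high-copy ColE1/pUC-type origin and a β-lactamase gene conferring ampicillin resistance. The viral portion comprises a 5' MMLV LTR, the Ψ packaging signal with extended packaging sequence running into a truncated gag lacking its start codon, a pol fragment carrying the splice acceptor, and 3' LTR sequences. When supplied with viral structural proteins in trans, the transcript between the LTRs can be packaged and integrated into target cells. No separate internal promoter is annotated, so expression appears to be driven from the 5' LTR.

The payload is the roughly 6.7 kb CAD open reading frame, which encodes the multifunctional enzyme of de novo pyrimidine synthesis (glutamine amidotransferase, carbamoyl-phosphate synthetase, aspartate transcarbamylase and dihydroorotase activities). An EMCV IRES and the blasticidin S deaminase gene follow it, so CAD and the blasticidin resistance marker are translated from a single bicistronic message and selection enriches for CAD-expressing cells. The insert carries two engineered changes. One is a silent substitution that removes the PAM of an sgRNA target site, making the cDNA resistant to Cas9 cutting. The other is the "G-Loop2" replacement of residues R1398 to S1407 with a run of glycines. The FLAG tag position is recorded inconsistently: the purpose line says C-terminal, while the tag field says N-terminal on the insert. The design suits re-expression of a loop mutant in CAD-knockout cells, in keeping with the associated study of allosteric regulation of CAD.
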