Addgene plasmid #188129: pMXS-IRES-BLAST flag-CAD G-Loop2
Purpose: Expresses C-terminal flag-tagged human CAD G-Loop2 in mammalian cells
Depositing lab: Richard Possemato. Depositing organization: NYU Grossman School of Medicine. Publication: Allosteric regulation of CAD modulates de novo pyrimidine synthesis during the cell cycle. Shin J, Mir H, Khurram MA, Fujihara KM, Dynlacht BD, Cardozo TJ, Possemato R. Nat Metab. 2023 Feb 6. doi: 10.1038/s42255-023-00735-9. PubMed 36747088.
Backbone
  Vector backbone: pMXS-IRES-BLAST
  Backbone size w/o insert (bp): 5623
  Vector type: Mammalian Expression, Retroviral
  Selectable markers: Blasticidin
Growth in bacteria
  Bacterial resistance: Ampicillin, 100 μg/mL
  Growth temperature: 37°C
  Growth strain: NEB Stable
  Copy number: High Copy
Gene/Insert
  Gene/Insert name: CAD (alt name: carbamoyl-phosphate synthetase 2, aspartate transcarbamylase, and dihydroorotase)
  Species: H. sapiens (human)
  Insert size (bp): 6702
  Mutation: TCC -> AGT silent mutations at nt439-441 eliminating PAM site for sgRNA target sequence 5'-ATTGGGGTCCAAGAATGGCA-3' and CGTGGA...TCTTCC -> GGTGGG...GGGGGC substitution at nt4192-4221 for serial glycine mutations of CAD residues R1398-S1407
  Entrez Gene: CAD (a.k.a. CDG1Z, DEE50, EIEE50, GATD4)
  Tag / fusion protein: Flag tag (N terminal on insert)
  Cloning method: Gibson Cloning
  Sequencing primers: 5′ AGTAGACGGCATCGCAGCTTGGATA; 3′ CGGAATTTACGTAGCGGCCGC
Terms and licenses: Academic/Nonprofit Terms; Industry Terms: Not Available to Industry
How to cite: pMXS-IRES-BLAST flag-CAD G-Loop2 was a gift from Richard Possemato (Addgene plasmid # 188129 ; http://n2t.net/addgene:188129 ; RRID:Addgene_188129)
